Addgene plasmid #231090: pcDNA3-mNG-IRES-mScarlet-dPCP
Depositing lab: John Ngo. Publication: RNA-stabilized coat proteins for sensitive and simultaneous imaging of distinct single mRNAs in live cells. Kuffner CJ, Marzilli AM, Ngo JT. Nat Methods. 2025 Sep 22. doi: 10.1038/s41592-025-02782-4. PubMed 40983766.
Backbone
  Vector backbone: custom
  Vector type: Mammalian Expression
Growth in bacteria
  Bacterial resistance: Ampicillin, 100 μg/mL
  Growth temperature: 37°C
  Growth strain: DH5alpha
  Copy number: Unknown
Gene/Insert
  Gene/Insert name: mNG-IRES-mScarlet-dPCP
Depositor comments: Please visit https://doi.org/10.1101/2024.11.21.624393 for bioRxiv preprint.
How to cite: pcDNA3-mNG-IRES-mScarlet-dPCP was a gift from John Ngo (Addgene plasmid # 231090 ; http://n2t.net/addgene:231090 ; RRID:Addgene_231090)
