[The description below was written by a language model from this plasmid's Addgene catalogue record and pLannotate feature annotations shown in this document.]
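Description:
pcDNA3-mNG-IRES-mScarlet-dPCP is a mammalian expression plasmid of about 8.3 kb built on a custom, pcDNA3-style backbone. It is propagated in E. coli through a high-copy ColE1/pUC-type origin and selected with ampicillin via the β-lactamase gene. An f1 origin is also present. For mammalian cells, an SV40 enhancer/early promoter drives a neomycin phosphotransferase gene terminated by an SV40 polyadenylation signal, which would allow G418 selection of stable transfectants. Short annotated fragments (an HIV-1 LTR piece, ble, lacI, lac promoter/operator, bom) appear to be backbone remnants rather than functional parts of the design.

The payload is a single bicistronic transcription unit under the CMV immediate-early enhancer and promoter, ending at the bovine growth hormone polyadenylation signal. A T7 promoter sits just upstream of the coding region. The first cistron encodes the yellow-green fluorescent protein mNeonGreen. An EMCV IRES then directs cap-independent translation of the second cistron, annotated as the red fluorescent protein mScarlet-I followed by sequence matching the bacteriophage PP7 coat protein (PCP), which binds PP7 RNA stem-loops. There is an unannotated gap between mScarlet-I and the coat protein match. The record does not define what "dPCP" denotes or how the coat protein was altered, although the associated publication concerns RNA-stabilized coat proteins for imaging single mRNAs in live cells. In this arrangement mNeonGreen can serve as an internal reference from the same transcript, against which mScarlet-dPCP levels may be compared. That use is an inference from the design and is not stated in the record.
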