Features (pLannotate 1.2.2; 23 found; start..end, strand, type, name):
     31..410     +  enhancer       CMV enhancer: human cytomegalovirus immediate early enhancer
    411..614     +  promoter       CMV promoter: human cytomegalovirus (CMV) immediate early promoter
    610..643     +  LTR            5' LTR (truncated) (fragment): truncated 5' long terminal repeat (LTR) from HIV-1
    659..677     +  promoter       T7 promoter: promoter for bacteriophage T7 RNA polymerase
    697..1407    +  CDS            mNeonGreen: bright monomeric yellow-green fluorescent protein derived from LanYFP (Shaner et al., 2013)
   1531..2092    +  misc_feature   IRES: internal ribosome entry site (IRES) of the encephalomyocarditis virus (EMCV)
   2095..2790    +  CDS            mScarlet-I: mScarlet-I is a basic (constitutively fluorescent) red fluorescent protein published in 2016, derived from synthetic construct. It is reported to be a rapidly-maturing monomer with moderate acid sensitivity.
   3079..3441    +  CDS            COAT_BPPP7: Experimental evidence at protein level: Swiss-Prot protein existence level 1. Forms the phage shell; binds to the phage RNA. From Pseudomonas phage PP7 (Bacteriophage PP7).
   3647..3871    +  polyA_signal   bGH poly(A) signal: bovine growth hormone polyadenylation signal
   3875..3896    +  promoter       SV40 promoter (fragment): SV40 enhancer and early promoter
   3917..4345    +  rep_origin     f1 ori (sequence partly withheld): f1 bacteriophage origin of replication; arrow indicates direction of (+) strand synthesis
   4359..4688    +  promoter       SV40 promoter: SV40 enhancer and early promoter
   4755..5546    +  CDS            neo: KKA2_KLEPN - Also known as kan, nptII. Experimental evidence at protein level: Swiss-Prot protein existence level 1. Resistance to kanamycin, neomycin, paromomycin, ribostamycin, butirosin and gentamicin B. From Klebsiella pneumoniae.
   5570..5728    +  CDS            ble (fragment): BLE_KLEPN - Experimental evidence at protein level: Swiss-Prot protein existence level 1. Binding protein with a strong affinity to the bleomycin family of antibiotics. Binds to CL990; an antimitotic-antibiotic compound. From Klebsiella pneumoniae.
   5723..5844    +  polyA_signal   SV40 poly(A) signal: SV40 polyadenylation signal
   5917..5933    -  protein_bind   lac operator: The lac repressor binds to the lac operator to inhibit transcription in E. coli. This inhibition can be relieved by adding lactose or isopropyl-β-D-thiogalactopyranoside (IPTG). lac repressor encoded by lacI
   5941..5971    -  promoter       lac promoter: promoter for the E. coli lac operon
   5986..6007    -  protein_bind   CAP binding site: CAP binding activates transcription in the presence of cAMP. E. coli catabolite activator protein
   6020..6112    -  CDS            lacI (fragment): lac repressor; lacI; The lac repressor binds to the lac operator to inhibit transcription in E. coli. This inhibition can be relieved by adding lactose or isopropyl-β-D-thiogalactopyranoside (IPTG).
   6295..6883    -  rep_origin     ori: high-copy-number ColE1/pMB1/pBR322/pUC origin of replication
   7054..7914    -  CDS            AmpR: β-lactamase; bla; confers resistance to ampicillin, carbenicillin, and related antibiotics
   7915..8019    -  promoter       AmpR promoter: bla
   8078..8130    -  misc_feature   bom (fragment): basis of mobility region from pBR322
>Addgene plasmid #231090 | pcDNA3-mNG-IRES-mScarlet-dPCP | addgene full sequence | sequence record 458491 | Addgene NGS Result
TTCGCGATGTACGGGCCAGATATACGCGTTGACATTGATTATTGACTAGTTATTAATAGTAATCAATTAC
GGGGTCATTAGTTCATAGCCCATATATGGAGTTCCGCGTTACATAACTTACGGTAAATGGCCCGCCTGGC
TGACCGCCCAACGACCCCCGCCCATTGACGTCAATAATGACGTATGTTCCCATAGTAACGCCAATAGGGA
CTTTCCATTGACGTCAATGGGTGGAGTATTTACGGTAAACTGCCCACTTGGCAGTACATCAAGTGTATCA
TATGCCAAGTACGCCCCCTATTGACGTCAATGACGGTAAATGGCCCGCCTGGCATTATGCCCAGTACATG
ACCTTATGGGACTTTCCTACTTGGCAGTACATCTACGTATTAGTCATCGCTATTACCATGGTGATGCGGT
TTTGGCAGTACATCAATGGGCGTGGATAGCGGTTTGACTCACGGGGATTTCCAAGTCTCCACCCCATTGA
CGTCAATGGGAGTTTGTTTTGGCACCAAAATCAACGGGACTTTCCAAAATGTCGTAACAACTCCGCCCCA
TTGACGCAAATGGGCGGTAGGCGTGTACGGTGGGAGGTCTATATAAGCAGAGCTCTCTGGCTAACTAGAG
AACCCACTGCTTACTGGCTTATCGAAATTAATACGACTCACTATAGGGAGACCCAAGCTTGCCACCATGG
TGAGCAAGGGCGAGGAGGATAACATGGCCTCTCTCCCAGCGACACATGAGTTACACATCTTTGGCTCCAT
CAACGGTGTGGACTTTGACATGGTGGGTCAGGGCACCGGCAATCCAAATGATGGTTATGAGGAGTTAAAC
CTGAAGTCCACCAAGGGTGACCTCCAGTTCTCCCCCTGGATTCTGGTCCCTCATATCGGGTATGGCTTCC
ATCAGTACCTGCCCTACCCTGACGGGATGTCGCCTTTCCAGGCCGCCATGGTAGATGGCTCCGGATACCA
AGTCCATCGCACAATGCAGTTTGAAGATGGTGCCTCCCTTACTGTTAACTACCGCTACACCTACGAGGGA
AGCCACATCAAAGGAGAGGCCCAGGTGAAGGGGACTGGTTTCCCTGCTGACGGTCCTGTGATGACCAACT
CGCTGACCGCTGCGGACTGGTGCAGGTCGAAGAAGACTTACCCCAACGACAAAACCATCATCAGTACCTT
TAAGTGGAGTTACACCACTGGAAATGGCAAGCGCTACCGGAGCACTGCGCGGACCACCTACACCTTTGCC
AAGCCAATGGCGGCTAACTATCTGAAGAACCAGCCGATGTACGTGTTCCGTAAGACGGAGCTCAAGCACT
CCAAGACCGAGCTCAACTTCAAGGAGTGGCAAAAGGCCTTTACCGATGTGATGGGCATGGACGAGCTGTA
CAAGTAACGGCTCTAGATCGCGAACGCGTGAATTCCTCGAGGGCGGCCGCTCTAGAGTCGACGGGCCGCG
GTAACAATTGTTAACTAACTTAAGCTAGCAACGGTTTCCCTCTAGCGGGATCAATTCCGCCCCCCCCCCC
TAACGTTACTGGCCGAAGCCGCTTGGAATAAGGCCGGTGTGCGTTTGTCTATATGTTATTTTCCACCATA
TTGCCGTCTTTTGGCAATGTGAGGGCCCGGAAACCTGGCCCTGTCTTCTTGACGAGCATTCCTAGGGGTC
TTTCCCCTCTCGCCAAAGGAATGCAAGGTCTGTTGAATGTCGTGAAGGAAGCAGTTCCTCTGGAAGCTTC
TTGAAGACAAACAACGTCTGTAGCGACCCTTTGCAGGCAGCGGAACCCCCCACCTGGCGACAGGTGCCTC
TGCGGCCAAAAGCCACGTGTATAAGATACACCTGCAAAGGCGGCACAACCCCAGTGCCACGTTGTGAGTT
GGATAGTTGTGGAAAGAGTCAAATGGCTCTCCTCAAGCGTATTCAACAAGGGGCTGAAGGATGCCCAGAA
GGTACCCCATTGTATGGGATCTGATCTGGGGCCTCGGTGCACATGCTTTACATGTGTTTAGTCGAGGTTA
AAAAAACGTCTAGGCCCCCCGAACCACGGGGACGTGGTTTTCCTTTGAAAAACACGATAATACCATGGTG
AGCAAGGGCGAGGCAGTGATCAAGGAGTTCATGCGGTTCAAGGTGCACATGGAGGGCTCCATGAACGGCC
ACGAGTTCGAGATCGAGGGCGAGGGCGAGGGCCGCCCCTACGAGGGCACCCAGACCGCCAAGCTGAAGGT
GACCAAGGGTGGCCCCCTGCCCTTCTCCTGGGACATCCTGTCCCCTCAGTTCATGTACGGCTCCAGGGCC
TTCATCAAGCACCCCGCCGACATCCCCGACTACTATAAGCAGTCCTTCCCCGAGGGCTTCAAGTGGGAGC
GCGTGATGAACTTCGAGGACGGCGGCGCCGTGACCGTGACCCAGGACACCTCCCTGGAGGACGGCACCCT
GATCTACAAGGTGAAGCTCCGCGGCACCAACTTCCCTCCTGACGGCCCCGTAATGCAGAAGAAGACAATG
GGCTGGGAAGCGTCCACCGAGCGGTTGTACCCCGAGGACGGCGTGCTGAAGGGCGACATTAAGATGGCCC
TGCGCCTGAAGGACGGCGGCCGCTACCTGGCGGACTTCAAGACCACCTACAAGGCCAAGAAGCCCGTGCA
GATGCCCGGCGCCTACAACGTCGACCGCAAGTTGGACATCACCTCCCACAACGAGGACTACACCGTGGTG
GAACAGTACGAACGCTCCGAGGGCCGCCACTCCACCGGCGGCATGGACGAGCTGTACAAGAGTTACCCCT
ACGACGTGCCCGACTACGCCGGTACCGGCGGGAGTGGCGGTAGTTCCAAGACTGCGTATAGAGTAAACCT
GAAACTGGATCAAGCCGATGTCGTAGATAGTGGGGCTCCTAAAGTGAGGTATACTCAAGTCTGGTCACAT
GACGTAACGATAGTCGCTAACTCTACGGAAGCGAGCCGAAAAAGCCTCTACGATCTCACGAAGTCCCTCG
TGGCTACTTCTCAAGTCGAGGATCTCGTAGTCAATCTTGTCCCGCTTGGGCGCGCGGATCCGCTAGCCTC
AAAGACAATAGTGTTGAGTGTGGGGGAAGCTACGCGGACCTTGACTGAAATACAACGCACCGCAGATCGG
CAGATTTTCGAGGAGAAGGTGGGGCCTGCTGTCGGCCGCTTGAGGCTTACCGCTTCACTGCGACAGAACG
GAGCTAAAACCGCCTATAGGGTCAACTTGAAATTGGATCAGGCAGACGTCGTTGATTCTGGGGCGCCAAA
GGTAAGGTATACCCAAGTATGGTCCCACGACGTTACGATTGTAGCCAATTCTACTGAGGCTTCACGAAAG
TCACTCTACGACTTGACCAAATCTCTTGTTGCAACATCACAGGTGGAGGACCTTGTCGTCAATTTGGTGC
CACTCGGGCGAGCGGGCGCCCTAGCCAGTAAGACCATTGTGCTTAGCGTAGGGGAAGCCACACGGACGCT
TACCGAAATACAGAGAACGGCCGACCGGCAGATTTTTGAAGAAAAAGTAGGCCCCGCAGTTGGACGCCTG
AGGCTTACGGCTTCCCTTCGACAGAGGCGTCGAGGATAATCTAGAGGGCCCGTTTAAACCCGCTGATCAG
CCTCGACTGTGCCTTCTAGTTGCCAGCCATCTGTTGTTTGCCCCTCCCCCGTGCCTTCCTTGACCCTGGA
AGGTGCCACTCCCACTGTCCTTTCCTAATAAAATGAGGAAATTGCATCGCATTGTCTGAGTAGGTGTCAT
TCTATTCTGGGGGGTGGGGTGGGGCAGGACAGCAAGGGGGAGGATTGGGAAGACAATAGCAGGCATGCTG
GGGATGCGGTGGGCTCTATGGCTTCTGAGGCGGAAAGAACCAGCTGGGGCTCTAGGGGGTATCCCC
[124 nt withheld, positions 3917-4040]
C
[91 nt withheld, positions 4042-4132]
A
[49 nt withheld, positions 4134-4182]
CCTTTGACGTTGGAGTCCACGTTCTTT
[37 nt withheld, positions 4210-4246]
ACCCTATCTCGGTCTATTCTTTTGATTTATAAGGGATTTTGCCGATTTCGGCCTATTGGTTAAAAAATGA
GCTGATTTAACAAAAATTTAACGCGAATTAATTCTGTGGAATGTGTGTCAGTTAGGGTGTGGAAAGTCCC
CAGGCTCCCCAGCAGGCAGAAGTATGCAAAGCATGCATCTCAATTAGTCAGCAACCAGGTGTGGAAAGTC
CCCAGGCTCCCCAGCAGGCAGAAGTATGCAAAGCATGCATCTCAATTAGTCAGCAACCATAGTCCCGCCC
CTAACTCCGCCCATCCCGCCCCTAACTCCGCCCAGTTCCGCCCATTCTCCGCCCCATGGCTGACTAATTT
TTTTTATTTATGCAGAGGCCGAGGCCGCCTCTGCCTCTGAGCTATTCCAGAAGTAGTGAGGAGGCTTTTT
TGGAGGCCTAGGCTTTTGCAAAAAGCTCCCGGGAGCTTGTATATCCATTTTCGGATCTGATCAAGAGACA
GGATGAGGATCGTTTCGCATGATTGAACAAGATGGATTGCACGCAGGTTCTCCGGCCGCTTGGGTGGAGA
GGCTATTCGGCTATGACTGGGCACAACAGACAATCGGCTGCTCTGATGCCGCCGTGTTCCGGCTGTCAGC
GCAGGGGCGCCCGGTTCTTTTTGTCAAGACCGACCTGTCCGGTGCCCTGAATGAACTGCAGGACGAGGCA
GCGCGGCTATCGTGGCTGGCCACGACGGGCGTTCCTTGCGCAGCTGTGCTCGACGTTGTCACTGAAGCGG
GAAGGGACTGGCTGCTATTGGGCGAAGTGCCGGGGCAGGATCTCCTGTCATCTCACCTTGCTCCTGCCGA
GAAAGTATCCATCATGGCTGATGCAATGCGGCGGCTGCATACGCTTGATCCGGCTACCTGCCCATTCGAC
CACCAAGCGAAACATCGCATCGAGCGAGCACGTACTCGGATGGAAGCCGGTCTTGTCGATCAGGATGATC
TGGACGAAGAGCATCAGGGGCTCGCGCCAGCCGAACTGTTCGCCAGGCTCAAGGCGCGCATGCCCGACGG
CGAGGATCTCGTCGTGACCCATGGCGATGCCTGCTTGCCGAATATCATGGTGGAAAATGGCCGCTTTTCT
GGATTCATCGACTGTGGCCGGCTGGGTGTGGCGGACCGCTATCAGGACATAGCGTTGGCTACCCGTGATA
TTGCTGAAGAGCTTGGCGGCGAATGGGCTGACCGCTTCCTCGTGCTTTACGGTATCGCCGCTCCCGATTC
GCAGCGCATCGCCTTCTATCGCCTTCTTGACGAGTTCTTCTGAGCGGGACTCTGGGGTTCGAAATGACCG
ACCAAGCGACGCCCAACCTGCCATCACGAGATTTCGATTCCACCGCCGCCTTCTATGAAAGGTTGGGCTT
CGGAATCGTTTTCCGGGACGCCGGCTGGATGATCCTCCAGCGCGGGGATCTCATGCTGGAGTTCTTCGCC
CACCCCAACTTGTTTATTGCAGCTTATAATGGTTACAAATAAAGCAATAGCATCACAAATTTCACAAATA
AAGCATTTTTTTCACTGCATTCTAGTTGTGGTTTGTCCAAACTCATCAATGTATCTTATCATGTCTGTAT
ACCGTCGACCTCTAGCTAGAGCTTGGCGTAATCATGGTCATAGCTGTTTCCTGTGTGAAATTGTTATCCG
CTCACAATTCCACACAACATACGAGCCGGAAGCATAAAGTGTAAAGCCTGGGGTGCCTAATGAGTGAGCT
AACTCACATTAATTGCGTTGCGCTCACTGCCCGCTTTCCAGTCGGGAAACCTGTCGTGCCAGCTGCATTA
ATGAATCGGCCAACGCGCGGGGAGAGGCGGTTTGCGTATTGGGCGCTCTTCCGCTTCCTCGCTCACTGAC
TCGCTGCGCTCGGTCGTTCGGCTGCGGCGAGCGGTATCAGCTCACTCAAAGGCGGTAATACGGTTATCCA
CAGAATCAGGGGATAACGCAGGAAAGAACATGTGAGCAAAAGGCCAGCAAAAGGCCAGGAACCGTAAAAA
GGCCGCGTTGCTGGCGTTTTTCCATAGGCTCCGCCCCCCTGACGAGCATCACAAAAATCGACGCTCAAGT
CAGAGGTGGCGAAACCCGACAGGACTATAAAGATACCAGGCGTTTCCCCCTGGAAGCTCCCTCGTGCGCT
CTCCTGTTCCGACCCTGCCGCTTACCGGATACCTGTCCGCCTTTCTCCCTTCGGGAAGCGTGGCGCTTTC
TCATAGCTCACGCTGTAGGTATCTCAGTTCGGTGTAGGTCGTTCGCTCCAAGCTGGGCTGTGTGCACGAA
CCCCCCGTTCAGCCCGACCGCTGCGCCTTATCCGGTAACTATCGTCTTGAGTCCAACCCGGTAAGACACG
ACTTATCGCCACTGGCAGCAGCCACTGGTAACAGGATTAGCAGAGCGAGGTATGTAGGCGGTGCTACAGA
GTTCTTGAAGTGGTGGCCTAACTACGGCTACACTAGAAGAACAGTATTTGGTATCTGCGCTCTGCTGAAG
CCAGTTACCTTCGGAAAAAGAGTTGGTAGCTCTTGATCCGGCAAACAAACCACCGCTGGTAGCGGTGGTT
TTTTTGTTTGCAAGCAGCAGATTACGCGCAGAAAAAAAGGATCTCAAGAAGATCCTTTGATCTTTTCTAC
GGGGTCTGACGCTCAGTGGAACGAAAACTCACGTTAAGGGATTTTGGTCATGAGATTATCAAAAAGGATC
TTCACCTAGATCCTTTTAAATTAAAAATGAAGTTTTAAATCAATCTAAAGTATATATGAGTAAACTTGGT
CTGACAGTTACCAATGCTTAATCAGTGAGGCACCTATCTCAGCGATCTGTCTATTTCGTTCATCCATAGT
TGCCTGACTCCCCGTCGTGTAGATAACTACGATACGGGAGGGCTTACCATCTGGCCCCAGTGCTGCAATG
ATACCGCGAGACCCACGCTCACCGGCTCCAGATTTATCAGCAATAAACCAGCCAGCCGGAAGGGCCGAGC
GCAGAAGTGGTCCTGCAACTTTATCCGCCTCCATCCAGTCTATTAATTGTTGCCGGGAAGCTAGAGTAAG
TAGTTCGCCAGTTAATAGTTTGCGCAACGTTGTTGCCATTGCTACAGGCATCGTGGTGTCACGCTCGTCG
TTTGGTATGGCTTCATTCAGCTCCGGTTCCCAACGATCAAGGCGAGTTACATGATCCCCCATGTTGTGCA
AAAAAGCGGTTAGCTCCTTCGGTCCTCCGATCGTTGTCAGAAGTAAGTTGGCCGCAGTGTTATCACTCAT
GGTTATGGCAGCACTGCATAATTCTCTTACTGTCATGCCATCCGTAAGATGCTTTTCTGTGACTGGTGAG
TACTCAACCAAGTCATTCTGAGAATAGTGTATGCGGCGACCGAGTTGCTCTTGCCCGGCGTCAATACGGG
ATAATACCGCGCCACATAGCAGAACTTTAAAAGTGCTCATCATTGGAAAACGTTCTTCGGGGCGAAAACT
CTCAAGGATCTTACCGCTGTTGAGATCCAGTTCGATGTAACCCACTCGTGCACCCAACTGATCTTCAGCA
TCTTTTACTTTCACCAGCGTTTCTGGGTGAGCAAAAACAGGAAGGCAAAATGCCGCAAAAAAGGGAATAA
GGGCGACACGGAAATGTTGAATACTCATACTCTTCCTTTTTCAATATTATTGAAGCATTTATCAGGGTTA
TTGTCTCATGAGCGGATACATATTTGAATGTATTTAGAAAAATAAACAAATAGGGGTTCCGCGCACATTT
CCCCGAAAAGTGCCACCTGACGTCGACGGATCGGGAGATCTCCCGATCCCCTATGGTGCACTCTCAGTAC
AATCTGCTCTGATGCCGCATAGTTAAGCCAGTATCTGCTCCCTGCTTGTGTGTTGGAGGTCGCTGAGTAG
TGCGCGAGCAAAATTTAAGCTACAACAAGGCAAGGCTTGACCGACAATTGCATGAAGAATCTGCTTAGGG
TTAGGCGTTTTGCGCTGC
